>Addgene plasmid #63628 | pQE-WT-T3-R5-RV | depositor full sequence | sequence record 106009 | full seq
CTCGAGAAATCATAAAAAATTTATTTGCTTTGTGAGCGGATAACAATTATAATAGATTCAATTGTGAGCG
GATAACAATTTCACACAGAATTCATTAAAGAGGAGAAATTAACTATGAGAGGATCGCATCACCATCACCA
TCACGGATCCAACACGATTAACATCGCTAAGAACGACTTCTCTGACATCGAACTGGCTGCTATCCCGTTC
AACACTCTGGCTGACCATTACGGTGAGCGTTTAGCTCGCGAACAGTTGGCCCTTGAGCATGAGTCTTACG
AGATGGGTGAAGCACGCTTCCGCAAGATGTTTGAGCGTCAACTTAAAGCTGGTGAGGTTGCGGATAACGC
TGCCGCCAAGCCTCTCATCACTACCCTACTCCCTAAGATGATTGCACGCATCAACGACTGGTTTGAGGAA
GTGAAAGCTAAGCGCGGCAAGCGCCCGACAGCCTTCCAGTTCCTGCAAGAAATCAAGCCGGAAGCCGTAG
CGTACATCACCATTAAGACCACTCTGGCTTGCCTAACCAGTGCTGACAATACAACCGTTCAGGCTGTAGC
AAGCGCAATCGGTCGGGCCATTGAGGACGAGGCTCGCTTCGGTCGTATCCGTGACCTTGAAGCTAAGCAC
TTCAAGAAAAACGTTGAGGAACAACTCAACAAGCGCGTAGGGCACGTCTACAAGAAAGCATTTATGCAAG
TTGTCGAGGCTGACATGCTCTCTAAGGGTCTACTCGGTGGCGAGGCGTGGTCTTCGTGGCATAAGGAAGA
CTCTATTCATGTAGGAGTACGCTGCATCGAGATGCTCATTGAGTCAACCGGAATGGTTAGCTTACACCGC
CAAAATGCTGGCGTAGTAGGTCAAGACTCTGAGACTATCGAACTCGCACCTGAATACGCTGAGGCTATCG
CAACCCGTGCAGGTGCGCTGGCTGGCATCTCTCCGATGTTCCAACCTTGCGTAGTTCCTCCTAAGCCGTG
GACTGGCATTACTGGTGGTGGCTATTGGGCTAACGGTCGTCGTCCTCTGGCGCTGGTGCGTACTCACAGT
AAGAAAGCACTGATGCGCTACGAAGACGTTTACATGCCTGAGGTGTACAAAGCGATTAACATTGCGCAAA
ACACCGCATGGAAAATCAACAAGAAAGTCCTAGCGGTCGCCAACGTAATCACCAAGTGGAAGCATTGTCC
GGTCGAGGACATCCCTGCGATTGAGCGTGAAGAACTCCCGATGAAACCGGAAGACATCGACATGAATCCT
GAGGCTCTCACCGCGTGGAAACGTGCTGCCGCTGCTGTGTACCGCAAGGACAAGGCTCGCAAGTCTCGCC
GTATCAGCCTTGAGTTCATGCTTGAGCAAGCCAATAAGTTTGCTAACCATAAGGCCATCTGGTTCCCTTA
CAACATGGACTGGCGCGGTCGTGTTTACGCTGTGTCAATGTTCAACCCGCAAGGTAACGATATGACCAAA
GGACTGCTTACGCTGGCGAAAGGTAAACCAATCGGTAAGGAAGGTTACTACTGGCTGAAAATCCACGGTG
CAAACTGTGCGGGTGTCGATAAGGTTCCGTTCCCTGAGCGCATCAAGTTCATTGAGGAAAACCACGAGAA
CATCATGGCTTGCGCTAAGTCTCCACTGGAGAACACTTGGTGGGCTGAGCAAGATTCTCCGTTCTGCTTC
CTTGCATTCTGCTTTGAGTACGCTGGGGTACAGCACCACGGCCTGAGCTATAACTGCTCCCTTCCGCTGG
CGTTTGACGGGTCTTGCTCTGGCATCCAGCACTTCTCCGCGATGCTCCGAGATGAGGTAGGTGGTCGCGC
GGTTAACTTGCTTCCTAGTGAAACCGTTCAGGACATCTACGGGATTGTTGCTAAGAAAGTCAACGAGATT
CTACAAGCAGACGCAATCAATGGGACCGATAACGAAGTAGTTACCGTGACCGATGAGAACACTGGTGAAA
TCTCTGAGAAAGTCAAGCTGGGCACTAAGGCACTGGCTGGTCAATGGCTGGCTTACGGTGTTACTCGCAG
TGTGACTAAGCGTTCAGTCATGACGCTGGCTTACGGGTCCAAAGAGTTCGGCTTCCGTCAACAAGTGCTG
GAAGATACCATTCAGCCAGCTATTGATTCCGGCAAGGGTCTGATGTTCACTCAGCCGAATCAGGCTGCTG
GATACATGGCTAAGCTGATTTGGGAATCTGTGAGCGTGACGGTGGTAGCTGCGGTTGAAGCAATGAACTG
GCTTAAGTCTGCTGCTAAGCTGCTGGCTGCTGAGGTCAAAGATAAGAAGACTGGAGAGATTCTTCGCAAG
CGTTGCGCTGTGCATTGGGTAACTCCTGATGGTTTCCCTGTGTGGCAGGAATACAAGAAGCCTATTCAGA
AGCGCTTGGATATGATTTTCCTCGGTCAGTTCCGCTTACAGCCTACCATTAACACCAACAAAGATAGCGA
GATTGATGCACGCAAACAGGTGTCTGGTATCGCTCCTAACTTTGTACACAGCCAAGACGGTAGCCACCTT
CGTAAGACTGTAGTGTGGGCACACGAGAAGTACGGAATCGAATCTTTTGCACTGATTCACGACTCCTTCG
GTACCATTCCGGCTGACGCTGCGAACCTGTTCAAAGCAGTGCGCGAAACTATGGTTGACACATATGAGTC
TTGTGATGTACTGGCTGATTTCTACGACCAGTTCGCTGACCAGTTGCACGAGTCTCAATTGGACAAAATG
CCAGCACTTCCGGCTAAAGGTAACTTGAACCTCCGTGACATCTTAGAGTCGGACTTCGCGTTCGCGTAAA
AGCTTAATTAGCTGAGCTTGGACTCCTGTTGATAGATCCAGTAATGACCTCAGAACTCCATCTGGATTTG
TTCAGAACGCTCGGTTGCCGCCGGGCGTTTTTTATTGGTGAGAATCCAAGCTAGCTTGGCGAGATTTTCA
GGAGCTAAGGAAGCTAAAATGGAGAAAAAAATCACTGGATATACCACCGTTGATATATCCCAATGGCATC
GTAAAGAACATTTTGAGGCATTTCAGTCAGTTGCTCAATGTACCTATAACCAGACCGTTCAGCTGGATAT
TACGGCCTTTTTAAAGACCGTAAAGAAAAATAAGCACAAGTTTTATCCGGCCTTTATTCACATTCTTGCC
CGCCTGATGAATGCTCATCCGGAATTTCGTATGGCAATGAAAGACGGTGAGCTGGTGATATGGGATAGTG
TTCACCCTTGTTACACCGTTTTCCATGAGCAAACTGAAACGTTTTCATCGCTCTGGAGTGAATACCACGA
CGATTTCCGGCAGTTTCTACACATATATTCGCAAGATGTGGCGTGTTACGGTGAAAACCTGGCCTATTTC
CCTAAAGGGTTTATTGAGAATATGTTTTTCGTCTCAGCCAATCCCTGGGTGAGTTTCACCAGTTTTGATT
TAAACGTGGCCAATATGGACAACTTCTTCGCCCCCGTTTTCACCATGGGCAAATATTATACGCAAGGCGA
CAAGGTGCTGATGCCGCTGGCGATTCAGGTTCATCATGCCGTTTGTGATGGCTTCCATGTCGGCAGAATG
CTTAATGAATTACAACAGTACTGCGATGAGTGGCAGGGCGGGGCGTAATTTTTTTAAGGCAGTTATTGGT
GCCCTTAAACGCCTGGGGTAATGACTCTCTAGCTTGAGGCATCAAATAAAACGAAAGGCTCAGTCGAAAG
ACTGGGCCTTTCGTTTTATCTGTTGTTTGTCGGTGAACGCTCTCCTGAGTAGGACAAATCCGCCCTCTAG
ATTACGTGCAGTCGATGATAAGCTGTCAAACATGAGAATTGTGCCTAATGAGTGAGCTAACTTACATTAA
TTGCGTTGCGCTCACTGCCCGCTTTCCAGTCGGGAAACCTGTCGTGCCAGCTGCATTAATGAATCGGCCA
ACGCGCGGGGAGAGGCGGTTTGCGTATTGGGCGCCAGGGTGGTTTTTCTTTTCACCAGTGAGACGGGCAA
CAGCTGATTGCCCTTCACCGCCTGGCCCTGAGAGAGTTGCAGCAAGCGGTCCACGCTGGTTTGCCCCAGC
AGGCGAAAATCCTGTTTGATGGTGGTTAACGGCGGGATATAACATGAGCTGTCTTCGGTATCGTCGTATC
CCACTACCGAGATATCCGCACCAACGCGCAGCCCGGACTCGGTAATGGCGCGCATTGCGCCCAGCGCCAT
CTGATCGTTGGCAACCAGCATCGCAGTGGGAACGATGCCCTCATTCAGCATTTGCATGGTTTGTTGAAAA
CCGGACATGGCACTCCAGTCGCCTTCCCGTTCCGCTATCGGCTGAATTTGATTGCGAGTGAGATATTTAT
GCCAGCCAGCCAGACGCAGACGCGCCGAGACAGAACTTAATGGGCCCGCTAACAGCGCGATTTGCTGGTG
ACCCAATGCGACCAGATGCTCCACGCCCAGTCGCGTACCGTCTTCATGGGAGAAAATAATACTGTTGATG
GGTGTCTGGTCAGAGACATCAAGAAATAACGCCGGAACATTAGTGCAGGCAGCTTCCACAGCAATGGCAT
CCTGGTCATCCAGCGGATAGTTAATGATCAGCCCACTGACGCGTTGCGCGAGAAGATTGTGCACCGCCGC
TTTACAGGCTTCGACGCCGCTTCGTTCTACCATCGACACCACCACGCTGGCACCCAGTTGATCGGCGCGA
GATTTAATCGCCGCGACAATTTGCGACGGCGCGTGCAGGGCCAGACTGGAGGTGGCAACGCCAATCAGCA
ACGACTGTTTGCCCGCCAGTTGTTGTGCCACGCGGTTGGGAATGTAATTCAGCTCCGCCATCGCCGCTTC
CACTTTTTCCCGCGTTTTCGCAGAAACGTGGCTGGCCTGGTTCACCACGCGGGAAACGGTCTGATAAGAG
ACACCGGCATACTCTGCGACATCGTATAACGTTACTGGTTTCACATTCACCACCCTGAATTGACTCTCTT
CCGGGCGCTATCATGCCATACCGCGAAAGGTTTTGCACCATTCGATGGTGTCGGAATTTCGGGCAGCGTT
GGGTCCTGGCCACGGGTGCGCATGATCTAGAGCTGCCTCGCGCGTTTCGGTGATGACGGTGAAAACCTCT
GACACATGCAGCTCCCGGAGACGGTCACAGCTTGTCTGTAAGCGGATGCCGGGAGCAGACAAGCCCGTCA
GGGCGCGTCAGCGGGTGTTGGCGGGTGTCGGGGCGCAGCCATGACCCAGTCACGTAGCGATAGCGGAGTG
TATACTGGCTTAACTATGCGGCATCAGAGCAGATTGTACTGAGAGTGCACCATATGCGGTGTGAAATACC
GCACAGATGCGTAAGGAGAAAATACCGCATCAGGCGCTCTTCCGCTTCCTCGCTCACTGACTCGCTGCGC
TCGGTCGTTCGGCTGCGGCGAGCGGTATCAGCTCACTCAAAGGCGGTAATACGGTTATCCACAGAATCAG
GGGATAACGCAGGAAAGAACATGTGAGCAAAAGGCCAGCAAAAGGCCAGGAACCGTAAAAAGGCCGCGTT
GCTGGCGTTTTTCCATAGGCTCCGCCCCCCTGACGAGCATCACAAAAATCGACGCTCAAGTCAGAGGTGG
CGAAACCCGACAGGACTATAAAGATACCAGGCGTTTCCCCCTGGAAGCTCCCTCGTGCGCTCTCCTGTTC
CGACCCTGCCGCTTACCGGATACCTGTCCGCCTTTCTCCCTTCGGGAAGCGTGGCGCTTTCTCATAGCTC
ACGCTGTAGGTATCTCAGTTCGGTGTAGGTCGTTCGCTCCAAGCTGGGCTGTGTGCACGAACCCCCCGTT
CAGCCCGACCGCTGCGCCTTATCCGGTAACTATCGTCTTGAGTCCAACCCGGTAAGACACGACTTATCGC
CACTGGCAGCAGCCACTGGTAACAGGATTAGCAGAGCGAGGTATGTAGGCGGTGCTACAGAGTTCTTGAA
GTGGTGGCCTAACTACGGCTACACTAGAAGGACAGTATTTGGTATCTGCGCTCTGCTGAAGCCAGTTACC
TTCGGAAAAAGAGTTGGTAGCTCTTGATCCGGCAAACAAACCACCGCTGGTAGCGGTGGTTTTTTTGTTT
GCAAGCAGCAGATTACGCGCAGAAAAAAAGGATCTCAAGAAGATCCTTTGATCTTTTCTACGGGGTCTGA
CGCTCAGTGGAACGAAAACTCACGTTAAGGGATTTTGGTCATGGCGTTAAGGGATTTTGGTCATGAATTA
ATTCTTAGAAAAACTCATCGAGCATCAAATGAAACTGCAATTTATTCATATCAGGATTATCAATACCATA
TTTTTGAAAAAGCCGTTTCTGTAATGAAGGAGAAAACTCACCGAGGCAGTTCCATAGGATGGCAAGATCC
TGGTATCGGTCTGCGATTCCGACTCGTCCAACATCAATACAACCTATTAATTTCCCCTCGTCAAAAATAA
GGTTATCAAGTGAGAAATCACCATGAGTGACGACTGAATCCGGTGAGAATGGCAAAAGTTTATGCATTTC
TTTCCAGACTTGTTCAACAGGCCAGCCATTACGCTCGTCATCAAAATCACTCGCATCAACCAAACCGTTA
TTCATTCGTGATTGCGCCTGAGCGAGACGAAATACGCGATCGCTGTTAAAAGGACAATTACAAACAGGAA
TCGAATGCAACCGGCGCAGGAACACTGCCAGCGCATCAACAATATTTTCACCTGAATCAGGATATTCTTC
TAATACCTGGAATGCTGTTTTCCCGGGGATCGCAGTGGTGAGTAACCATGCATCATCAGGAGTACGGATA
AAATGCTTGATGGTCGGAAGAGGCATAAATTCCGTCAGCCAGTTTAGTCTGACCATCTCATCTGTAACAT
CATTGGCAACGCTACCTTTGCCATGTTTCAGAAACAACTCTGGCGCATCGGGCTTCCCATACAATCGATA
GATTGTCGCACCTGATTGCCCGACATTATCGCGAGCCCATTTATACCCATATAAATCAGCATCCATGTTG
GAATTTAATCGCGGCCTAGAGCAAGACGTTTCCCGTTGAATATGGCTCATAACACCCCTTGTATTACTGT
TTATGTAAGCAGACAGTTTTATTGTTCATGACCATGACATTAACCTATAAAAATAGGCGTATCACGAGGC
CCTTTCGTCTTCAC
Features (pLannotate 1.2.2; 16 found; start..end, strand, type, name):
     10..54      +  promoter       T5 promoter: bacteriophage T5 promoter for E. coli RNA polymerase, with embedded lac operator
     62..78      +  protein_bind   lac operator: The lac repressor binds to the lac operator to inhibit transcription in E. coli. This inhibition can be relieved by adding lactose or isopropyl-β-D-thiogalactopyranoside (IPTG). lac repressor encoded by lacI
    127..144     +  CDS            7xHis (fragment): 6xHis affinity tag
    151..2796    +  CDS            RPOL_BPT7: Experimental evidence at protein level: Swiss-Prot protein existence level 1. Highly processive DNA-dependent RNA polymerase that catalyzes the transcription of class II and class III viral genes. Recognizes a specific promoter sequence and enters first into an 'abortive phase' where very short transcripts are synthesized and released before proceeding to the processive transcription of long RNA chains. Unwinds the double-stranded DNA to expose the coding strand for templating. Participates in the initiation of viral DNA replication presumably by making primers accessible to the DNA polymerase
   2821..2915    +  terminator     lambda t0 terminator: transcription terminator from phage lambda
   2930..2958    +  promoter       cat promoter (fragment): promoter of the E. coli cat gene encoding chloramphenicol acetyltransferase
   2959..3615    +  CDS            cat: CAT_ECOLX - Experimental evidence at protein level: Swiss-Prot protein existence level 1. This enzyme is an effector of chloramphenicol resistance in bacteria. From Escherichia coli. This protein is used as a marker in many commonly used cloning vectors, such as pACYC184.
   3683..3769    +  terminator     rrnB T1 terminator: Escherichia coli rrnB; transcription terminator T1 from the E. coli rrnB gene
   3792..3809    -  promoter       tet promoter (fragment): E. coli promoter for tetracycline efflux protein gene
   3828..3849    -  protein_bind   CAP binding site: CAP binding activates transcription in the presence of cAMP. E. coli catabolite activator protein
   3862..4944    -  CDS            lacI: lac repressor; lacI; The lac repressor binds to the lac operator to inhibit transcription in E. coli. This inhibition can be relieved by adding lactose or isopropyl-β-D-thiogalactopyranoside (IPTG).
   4945..5022    -  promoter       lacIq promoter: lacI (mutant); In the lacIq allele, a single base change in the promoter boosts expression of the lacI gene about 10-fold.
   5071..5112    +  CDS            rop (fragment): Rop protein, which maintains plasmids at low copy number; rop
   5214..5354    +  misc_feature   bom: basis of mobility region from pBR322
   5540..6128    -  rep_origin     ori: high-copy-number ColE1/pMB1/pBR322/pUC origin of replication
   6235..7050    -  CDS            KanR: aminoglycoside phosphotransferase; aph(3')-Ia; confers resistance to kanamycin in bacteria or G418 (Geneticin®) in eukaryotes
