[The description below was written by a language model from this plasmid's Addgene catalogue record and pLannotate feature annotations shown in this document.]
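Description:
pQE-WT-T3-R5-RV is a 7,154 nt bacterial expression plasmid on a pQE backbone that produces an engineered variant of bacteriophage T7 RNA polymerase in E. coli. It replicates from a high-copy ColE1/pMB1-type origin, with a pBR322 bom region and only a fragment of rop nearby. Selection is by kanamycin through an aph(3')-Ia aminoglycoside phosphotransferase gene. The feature table also shows a chloramphenicol acetyltransferase (cat) coding sequence preceded by only a fragment of its promoter, as is typical of pQE vectors. The catalogue lists kanamycin as the only resistance.

The payload is the T3-R5-RV RNAP open reading frame, annotated as T7 RNA polymerase and carrying the substitutions T745K, N748D, L749M, M750I, H772R and E775V. An N-terminal polyhistidine tag precedes it for affinity purification. Transcription is driven by the phage T5 promoter, which is recognised by the host E. coli RNA polymerase. This promoter has an embedded lac operator and is followed by a second one, and transcription ends at the lambda t0 terminator, with an rrnB T1 terminator further downstream after cat. The plasmid carries its own lacI gene under the strengthened lacIq promoter, so the polymerase is repressed until induced with IPTG or lactose without relying on the host strain for repressor.

The record describes the construct simply as an RNAP mutant from a directed-evolution study that generated a panel of orthogonal T7 RNA polymerase variants for in vivo or in vitro synthetic circuits. The name suggests a T3-like promoter specificity, but the record does not state which promoter sequence this variant recognises. The construct can be used to express the variant in cells or to purify it for in vitro transcription.
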