Addgene plasmid #63628: pQE-WT-T3-R5-RV
Purpose: T3-R5-RV RNAP mutant
Depositing lab: Andrew Ellington. Depositing organization: University of Texas at Austin. Publication: Directed Evolution of a Panel of Orthogonal T7 RNA Polymerase Variants for in Vivo or in Vitro Synthetic Circuitry. Meyer AJ, Ellefson JW, Ellington AD. ACS Synth Biol. 2014 Oct 7. 10.1021/sb500299c PubMed 25279711.
Backbone
  Vector backbone: pQE
Growth in bacteria
  Bacterial resistance: Kanamycin, 50 μg/mL
  Growth temperature: 37°C
  Growth strain: DH10B
  Copy number: High Copy
Gene/Insert
  Gene/Insert name: T3-R5-RV RNAP
  Species: T7 bacteriophage
  Mutation: T745K, N748D, L749M, M750I, H772R, E775V
  GenBank ID: NC_001604.1 NC_001604.1
  Promoter: T5/Lac
  Cloning method: Gibson Cloning
  Sequencing primers: 5′ TTGTGAGCGGATAACAATT
Terms and licenses: Academic/Nonprofit Terms; Industry Terms
How to cite: pQE-WT-T3-R5-RV was a gift from Andrew Ellington (Addgene plasmid # 63628 ; http://n2t.net/addgene:63628 ; RRID:Addgene_63628)
