>Addgene plasmid #63628 | pQE-WT-T3-R5-RV | addgene partial sequence | sequence record 109447 | pENTR-R 5'-ATGGCTCATAACACCCCTTG-3'
TTGTTCATGACCATGACATTAACCTATAAAAATAGGCGTATCACGAGGCCCTTTCGTCTTCACCTCGAGA
AATCATAAAAAATTTATTTGCTTTGTGAGCGGATAACAATTATAATAGATTCAATTGTGAGCGGATAACA
ATTTCACACAGAATTCATTAAAGAGGAGAAATTAACTATGAGAGGATCGCATCACCATCACCATCACGGA
TCCAACACGATTAACATCGCTAAGAACGACTTCTCTGACATCGAACTGGCTGCTATCCCGTTCAACACTC
TGGCTGACCATTACGGTGAGCGTTTAGCTCGCGAACAGTTGGCCCTTGAGCATGAGTCTTACGAGATGGG
TGAAGCACGCTTCCGCAAGATGTTTGAGCGTCAACTTAAAGCTGGTGAGGTTGCGGATAACGCTGCCGCC
AAGCCTCTCATCACTACCCTACTCCCTAAGATGATTGCACGCATCAACGACTGGTTTGAGGAAGTGAAAG
CTAAGCGCGGCAAGCGCCCGACAGCCTTCCAGTTCCTGCAAGAAATCAAGCCGGAAGCCGTAGCGTACAT
CACCATTAAGACCACTCTGGCTTGCCTAACCAGTGCTGACAATACAACCGTTCAGGCTGTAGCAAGCGCA
ATCGGTCGGGCCATTGAGGACGAGGCTCGCTTCGGTCGTATCCGTGACCTTGAAGCTAAGCACTTCAAGA
AAAACGTTGAGGAACAACTCAACAAGCGCGTAGGGCACGTCTACAAGAAAGCATTTATGCAAGTTGTCGA
GGCTGACATGCTCTCTAAGGGTCTACTCGGTGGCGAGGCGTGGTCTTCGTGGCATAAGG
