>Addgene plasmid #63628 | pQE-WT-T3-R5-RV | addgene partial sequence | sequence record 109602 | T0term-R 5'-GCGGCAACCGAGCGTTC-3'
GGATCTATCAACAGGAGTCCAAGCTCAGCTAATTAAGCTTTTACGCGAACGCGAAGTCCGACTCTAAGAT
GTCACGGAGGTTCAAGTTACCTTTAGCCGGAAGTGCTGGCATTTTGTCCAATTGAGACTCGTGCAACTGG
TCAGCGAACTGGTCGTAGAAATCAGCCAGTACATCACAAGACTCATATGTGTCAACCATAGTTTCGCGCA
CTGCTTTGAACAGGTTCGCAGCGTCAGCCGGAATGGTACCGAAGGAGTCGTGAATCAGTGCAAAAGATTC
GATTCCGTACTTCTCGTGTGCCCACACTACAGTCTTACGAAGGTGGCTACCGTCTTGGCTGTGTACAAAG
TTAGGAGCGATACCAGACACCTGTTTGCGTGCATCAATCTCGCTATCTTTGTTGGTGTTAATGGTAGGCT
GTAAGCGGAACTGACCGAGGAAAATCATATCCAAGCGCTTCTGAATAGGCTTCTTGTATTCCTGCCACAC
AGGGAAACCATCAGGAGTTACCCAATGCACAGCGCAACGCTTGCGAAGAATCTCTCCAGTCTTCTTATCT
TTGACCTCAGCAGCCAGCAGCTTAGCAGCAGACTTAAGCCAGTTCATTGCTTCAACCGCAGCTACCACCG
TCACGCTCACAGATTCCCAAATCAGCTTAGCCATGTATCCAGCAGCCTGATTCGGCTGAGTGAACATCAG
ACCCTTGCCGGAATCAATAGCTGGCTGAATGGTATCTTCCAGCACTTGTTGACGGAAGCCGAACTCTTTG
GACCCGTAAGCCAGCGTCATGACTGAACGCTTAGTCACACTGCGAGTAACACCGTAAGCCAGCCATTGAC
CAGCCAGTGCCTTAGTG
